Addgene plasmid #116261: pHAGE-EGFR-H47Y
Purpose: Lentiviral expression of EGFR H47Y
Depositing lab: Gordon Mills & Kenneth Scott. Depositing organization: Baylor College of Medicine. Publication: Systematic Functional Annotation of Somatic Mutations in Cancer. Ng PK, Li J, Jeong KJ, Shao S, Chen H, Tsang YH, Sengupta S, Wang Z, Bhavana VH, Tran R, Soewito S, Minussi DC, Moreno D, Kong K, Dogruluk T, Lu H, Gao J, Tokheim C, Zhou DC, Johnson AM, Zeng J, Ip CKM, Ju Z, Wester M, Yu S, Li Y, Vellano CP, Schultz N, Karchin R, Ding L, Lu Y, Cheung LWT, Chen K, Shaw KR, Meric-Bernstam F, Scott KL, Yi S, Sahni N, Liang H, Mills GB. Cancer Cell. 2018 Mar 12;33(3):450-462.e10. doi: 10.1016/j.ccell.2018.01.021. PubMed 29533785.
Backbone
  Vector backbone: pHAGE
  Vector type: Lentiviral
Growth in bacteria
  Bacterial resistance: Ampicillin, 100 μg/mL
  Growth temperature: 37°C
  Growth strain: Stbl3
  Copy number: High Copy
Gene/Insert
  Gene/Insert name: EGFR
  Species: H. sapiens (human)
  Mutation: H47Y
  Entrez Gene: EGFR (a.k.a. ERBB, ERBB1, ERRP, HER1, NISBD2, NNCIS, PIG61, mENA)
  Cloning method: Gateway Cloning
Terms and licenses: Academic/Nonprofit Terms; Industry Terms: Not Available to Industry
How to cite: pHAGE-EGFR-H47Y was a gift from Gordon Mills & Kenneth Scott (Addgene plasmid # 116261 ; http://n2t.net/addgene:116261 ; RRID:Addgene_116261)
