[The description below was written by a language model from this plasmid's Addgene catalogue record and pLannotate feature annotations shown in this document.]
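Description:
pHAGE-EGFR-H47Y is an HIV-1-based lentiviral expression plasmid of about 12.1 kb, built on the pHAGE backbone, that carries human EGFR with the H47Y substitution. It is maintained in E. coli through a high-copy ColE1/pUC-type origin and selected with ampicillin via the β-lactamase gene. The recorded host is a recombination-deficient strain of the kind commonly used to keep LTR-containing plasmids stable. The viral portion comprises a truncated 5' LTR, the Ψ packaging signal with an adjoining gag fragment, the Rev response element for Rev-dependent nuclear export of the genomic RNA, the cPPT/CTS element, and a U3-deleted 3' LTR. The deleted 3' LTR makes the integrated provirus self-inactivating. No viral structural or enzymatic genes are intact, so packaging functions must be provided in trans. The short nef, Rev, lacI, SV40 and lac annotations are residual fragments of viral and backbone sequence.

The payload is a bicistronic cassette driven by the constitutive human EF-1α promoter. The EGFR open reading frame was inserted by Gateway recombination and is flanked by attB1 and attB2 sites, with a V5 epitope tag annotated just downstream. The record does not say whether the tag is read in frame with EGFR or is cut off by a stop codon. An EMCV IRES then directs translation of EGFP from the same transcript, so transduced cells can be identified or sorted by fluorescence. A WPRE follows to enhance transcript stability and expression. No mammalian drug-selection marker is annotated. The stated purpose is lentiviral expression of EGFR H47Y, and the associated publication concerns the systematic functional annotation of somatic mutations found in cancer.
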