Features (pLannotate 1.2.2; 27 found; start..end, strand, type, name):
     75..192     +  misc_feature   cPPT/CTS: central polypurine tract and central termination sequence of HIV-1
    240..1418    +  promoter       EF-1α promoter: strong constitutive promoter for human elongation factor EF-1α
   1439..1459    +  protein_bind   attB1: mutant version of attB; core recombination site for the Gateway® BP reaction BP Clonase™
   1465..5095    +  CDS            EGFR (fragment) (sequence partly withheld): precursor of human epidermal growth factor receptor
   5099..5123    -  protein_bind   attB2: mutant version of attB; recombination site for the Gateway® BP reaction BP Clonase™
   5176..5217    +  CDS            V5 tag: epitope tag from simian virus 5
   5343..5805    +  misc_feature   IRES: internal ribosome entry site (IRES) of the encephalomyocarditis virus (EMCV)
   5819..6538    +  CDS            EGFP: the original enhanced GFP (Yang et al., 1996) mammalian codon-optimized
   6552..7140    +  misc_feature   WPRE: woodchuck hepatitis virus posttranscriptional regulatory element
   7148..7213    +  CDS            nef (fragment): NEF_HV1Z2 - Experimental evidence at protein level: Swiss-Prot protein existence level 1. Extracellular Nef protein targets CD4(+) T-lymphocytes for apoptosis by interacting with CXCR4 surface receptors. From Human immunodeficiency virus type 1 group M subtype D (isolate Z2/CDC-Z34) (HIV-1).
   7215..7448    +  LTR            3' LTR (ΔU3): self-inactivating 3' long terminal repeat (LTR) from HIV-1
   7653..7757    +  promoter       AmpR promoter: bla
   7758..8618    +  CDS            AmpR: β-lactamase; bla; confers resistance to ampicillin, carbenicillin, and related antibiotics
   8789..9377    +  rep_origin     ori: high-copy-number ColE1/pMB1/pBR322/pUC origin of replication
   9560..9614    +  CDS            lacI (fragment): lac repressor; lacI; The lac repressor binds to the lac operator to inhibit transcription in E. coli. This inhibition can be relieved by adding lactose or isopropyl-β-D-thiogalactopyranoside (IPTG).
   9620..9713    +  rep_origin     SV40 ori (fragment): SV40 origin of replication
   9738..9775    +  CDS            lacI (fragment): lac repressor; lacI; The lac repressor binds to the lac operator to inhibit transcription in E. coli. This inhibition can be relieved by adding lactose or isopropyl-β-D-thiogalactopyranoside (IPTG).
   9788..9809    +  protein_bind   CAP binding site: CAP binding activates transcription in the presence of cAMP. E. coli catabolite activator protein
   9824..9854    +  promoter       lac promoter: promoter for the E. coli lac operon
   9858..9880    +  protein_bind   lac operator (fragment): The lac repressor binds to the lac operator to inhibit transcription in E. coli. This inhibition can be relieved by adding lactose or isopropyl-β-D-thiogalactopyranoside (IPTG). lac repressor encoded by lacI
   9912..9995    +  polyA_signal   SV40 poly(A) signal (fragment): SV40 polyadenylation signal
  10162..10491   +  CDS            nef (fragment): NEF_HV1BR - Experimental evidence at protein level: Swiss-Prot protein existence level 1. Extracellular Nef protein targets CD4(+) T-lymphocytes for apoptosis by interacting with CXCR4 surface receptors (PubMed:14990729). From Human immunodeficiency virus type 1 group M subtype B (isolate BRU/LAI) (HIV-1).
  10539..10796   +  LTR            5' LTR (truncated): truncated 5' long terminal repeat (LTR) from HIV-1
  10843..10968   +  misc_feature   HIV-1 Ψ: packaging signal of human immunodeficiency virus type 1
  10952..11290   +  CDS            HIV-1 gag (fragment): gag protein from human immunodeficiency virus 1; gag
  11465..11698   +  misc_feature   RRE: The Rev response element (RRE) of HIV-1 allows for Rev-dependent mRNA export from the nucleus to the cytoplasm.
  12075..30      +  CDS            Rev (fragment) (across the origin): human immunodeficiency virus 1 (HIV-1) Rev protein; rev; enhances nuclear export of unspliced and incompletely spliced viral mRNAs
>Addgene plasmid #116261 | pHAGE-EGFR-H47Y | addgene full sequence | sequence record 250582 | Addgene NGS Result
AGACAGATCCATTCGATTAGTGAACGGATCTCGACGGTATCGCCGAATTCACAAATGGCAGTATTCATCC
ACAATTTTAAAAGAAAAGGGGGGATTGGGGGGTACAGTGCAGGGGAAAGAATAGTAGACATAATAGCAAC
AGACATACAAACTAAAGAATTACAAAAACAAATTACAAAAATTCAAAATTTTCGGGTTTATTACAGGGAC
AGCAGAGATCCAGTTTGGACTAGTCGTGAGGCTCCGGTGCCCGTCAGTGGGCAGAGCGCACATCGCCCAC
AGTCCCCGAGAAGTTGGGGGGAGGGGTCGGCAATTGAACCGGTGCCTAGAGAAGGTGGCGCGGGGTAAAC
TGGGAAAGTGATGTCGTGTACTGGCTCCGCCTTTTTCCCGAGGGTGGGGGAGAACCGTATATAAGTGCAG
TAGTCGCCGTGAACGTTCTTTTTCGCAACGGGTTTGCCGCCAGAACACAGGTAAGTGCCGTGTGTGGTTC
CCGCGGGCCTGGCCTCTTTACGGGTTATGGCCCTTGCGTGCCTTGAATTACTTCCACCTGGCTGCAGTAC
GTGATTCTTGATCCCGAGCTTCGGGTTGGAAGTGGGTGGGAGAGTTCGAGGCCTTGCGCTTAAGGAGCCC
CTTCGCCTCGTGCTTGAGTTGAGGCCTGGCCTGGGCGCTGGGGCCGCCGCGTGCGAATCTGGTGGCACCT
TCGCGCCTGTCTCGCTGCTTTCGATAAGTCTCTAGCCATTTAAAATTTTTGATGACCTGCTGCGACGCTT
TTTTTCTGGCAAGATAGTCTTGTAAATGCGGGCCAAGATCTGCACACTGGTATTTCGGTTTTTGGGGCCG
CGGGCGGCGACGGGGCCCGTGCGTCCCAGCGCACATGTTCGGCGAGGCGGGGCCTGCGAGCGCGGCCACC
GAGAATCGGACGGGGGTAGTCTCAAGCTGGCCGGCCTGCTCTGGTGCCTGGCCTCGCGCCGCCGTGTATC
GCCCCGCCCTGGGCGGCAAGGCTGGCCCGGTCGGCACCAGTTGCGTGAGCGGAAAGATGGCCGCTTCCCG
GCCCTGCTGCAGGGAGCTCAAAATGGAGGACGCGGCGCTCGGGAGAGCGGGCGGGTGAGTCACCCACACA
AAGGAAAAGGGCCTTTCCGTCCTCAGCCGTCGCTTCATGTGACTCCACGGAGTACCGGGCGCCGTCCAGG
CACCTCGATTAGTTCTCGAGCTTTTGGAGTACGTCGTCTTTAGGTTGGGGGGAGGGGTTTTATGCGATGG
AGTTTCCCCACACTGAGTGGGTGGAGACTGAAGTTAGGCCAGCTTGGCACTTGATGTAATTCTCCTTGGA
ATTTGCCCTTTTTGAGTTTGGATCTTGGTTCATTCTCAAGCCTCAGACAGTGGTTCAAAGTTTTTTTCTT
CCATTTCAGGTGTCGTGAAGCGGCCCTGCAGATATCAACAAGTTTGTACAAAAAAGCAGGCACCATGCGA
CCCTCCGGGACGGCCGGGGCAGCGCTCCTGGCGCTGCTGGCTGCGCTCTGCCCGGCGAGTCGGGCTCTGG
AGGAAAAGAAAGTTTGCCAAGGCACGAGTAACAAGCTCACGCAGTTGGGCACTTTTGAAGATTATTTTCT
CAGCCTCCAGAGGATGTTCAATAACTGTGAGGTGGTCCTTGGGAATTTGGAAATTACCTATGTGCAGAGG
AATTATGATCTTTCCTTCTTAAAGACCATCCAGGAGGTGGCTGGTTATGTCCTCATTGCCCTCAACACAG
TGGAGCGAATTCCTTTGGAAAACCTGCAGATCATCAGAGGAAATATGTACTACGAAAATTCCTATGCCTT
AGCAGTCTTATCTAACTATGATGCAAATAAAACCGGACTGAAGGAGCTGCCCATGAGAAATTTACAGGAA
ATCCTGCATGGCGCCGTGCGGTTCAGCAACAACCCTGCCCTGTGCAACGTGGAGAGCATCCAGTGGCGGG
ACATAGTCAGCAGTGACTTTCTCAGCAACATGTCGATGGACTTCCAGAACCACCTGGGCAGCTGCCAAAA
GTGTGATCCAAGCTGTCCCAATGGGAGCTGCTGGGGTGCAGGAGAGGAGAACTGCCAGAAACTGACCAAA
ATCATCTGTGCCCAGCAGTGCTCCGGGCGCTGCCGTGGCAAGTCCCCCAGTGACTGCTGCCACAACCAGT
GTGCTGCAGGCTGCACAGGCCCCCGGGAGAGCGACTGCCTGGTCTGCCGCAAATTCCGAGACGAAGCCAC
GTGCAAGGACACCTGCCCCCCACTCATGCTCTACAACCCCACCACGTACCAGATGGATGTGAACCCCGAG
GGCAAATACAGCTTTGGTGCCACCTGCGTGAAGAAGTGTCCCCGTAATTATGTGGTGACAGATCACGGCT
CGTGCGTCCGAGCCTGTGGGGCCGACAGCTATGAGATGGAGGAAGACGGCGTCCGCAAGTGTAAGAAGTG
CGAAGGGCCTTGCCGCAAAGTGTGTAACGGAATAGGTATTGGTGAATTTAAAGACTCACTCTCCATAAAT
GCTACGAATATTAAACACTTCAAAAACTGCACCTCCATCAGTGGCGATCTCCACATCCTGCCGGTGGCAT
TTAGGGGTGACTCCTTCACACATACTCCTCCTCTGGATCCACAGGAACTGGATATTCTGAAAACCGTAAA
GGAAATCACAGGGTTTTTGCTGATTCAGGCTTGGCCTGAAAACAGGACGGACCTCCATGCCTTTGAGAAC
CTAGAAATCATACGCGGCAGGACCAAGCAACATGGTCAGTTTTCTCTTGCAGTCGTCAGCCTGAACATAA
CATCCTTGGGATTACGCTCCCTCAAGGAGATAAGTGATGGAGATGTGATAATTTCAGGAAACAAAAATTT
GTGCTATGCAAATACAATAAACTGGAAAAAACTGTTTGGGACCTCCGGTCAGAAAACCAAAATTATAAGC
AACAGAGGTGAAAACAGCTGCAAGGCCACAGGCCAGGTCTGCCATGCCTTGTGCTCCCCCGAGGGCTGCT
GGGGCCCGGAGCCCAGGGACTGCGTCTCTTGCCGGAATGTCAGCCGAGGCAGGGAATGCGTGGACAAGTG
CAACCTTCTGGAGGGTGAGCCAAGGGAGTTTGTGGAGAACTCTGAGTGCATACAGTGCCACCCAGAGTGC
CTGCCTCAGGCCATGAACATCACCTGCACAGGACGGGGACCAGACAACTGTATCCAGTGTGCCCACTACA
TTGACGGCCCCCACTGCGTCAAGACCTGCCCGGCAGGAGTCATGGGAGAAAACAACACCCTGGTCTGGAA
GTACGCAGACGCCGGCCATGTGTGCCACCTGTGCCATCCAAACTGCACCTACGGATGCACTGGGCCAGGT
CTTGAAGGCTGTCCAACGAATGGGCCTAAGATCCCGTCCATCGCCACTGGGATGGTGGGGGCCCTCCTCT
TGCTGCTGGTGGTGGCCCTGGGGATCGGCCTCTTCATGCGAAGGCGCCACATCGTTCGGAAGCGCACGCT
GCGGAGGCTGCTGCAGGAGAGGGAGCTTGTGGAGCCTCTTACACCCAGT
[981 nt withheld, positions 3550-4530]
TTCTTCAGCAGCCCCTCCACGTCACGGACTCCCCTCCTGAGCTCTCTGAGTGCAACCAGCAACAATTCCA
CCGTGGCTTGCATTGATAGAAATGGGCTGCAAAGCTGTCCCATCAAGGAAGACAGCTTCTTGCAGCGATA
CAGCTCAGACCCCACAGGCGCCTTGACTGAGGACAGCATAGACGACACCTTCCTCCCAGTGCCTGAATAC
ATAAACCAGTCCGTTCCCAAAAGGCCCGCTGGCTCTGTGCAGAATCCTGTCTATCACAATCAGCCTCTGA
ACCCCGCGCCCAGCAGAGACCCACACTACCAGGACCCCCACAGCACTGCAGTGGGCAACCCCGAGTATCT
CAACACTGTCCAGCCCACCTGTGTCAACAGCACATTCGACAGCCCTGCCCACTGGGCCCAGAAAGGCAGC
CACCAAATTAGCCTGGACAACCCTGACTACCAGCAGGACTTCTTTCCCAAGGAAGCCAAGCCAAATGGCA
TCTTTAAGGGCTCCACAGCTGAAAATGCAGAATACCTAAGGGTCGCGCCACAAAGCAGTGAATTTATTGG
AGCATAGAACCCAGCTTTCTTGTACAAAGTGGTTGATATCCAGCACAGTGGCGGCCGCTCGAGTCTAGAG
GGCCCGCGGTTCGAAGGTAAGCCTATCCCTAACCCTCTCCTCGGTCTCGATTCTACGCGTACCGGTTAGT
AATGAGATCCCTCCCCCCCCCCTAACGTTACTGGCCGAAGCCGCTTGGAATAAGGCCGGTGTGCGTTTGT
CTATATGTTATTTTCCACCATATTGCCGTCTTTTGGCAATGTGAGGGCCCGGAAACCTGGCCCTGTCTTC
TTGACGAGCATTCCTAGGGGTCTTTCCCCTCTCGCCAAAGGAATGCAAGGTCTGTTGAATGTCGTGAAGG
AAGCAGTTCCTCTGGAAGCTTCTTGAAGACAAACAACGTCTGTAGCGACCCTTTGCAGGCAGCGGAACCC
CCCACCTGGCGACAGGTGCCTCTGCGGCCAAAAGCCACGTGTATAAGATACACCTGCAAAGGCGGCACAA
CCCCAGTGCCACGTTGTGAGTTGGATAGTTGTGGAAAGAGTCAAATGGCTCTCCTCAAGCGTATTCAACA
AGGGGCTGAAGGATGCCCAGAAGGTACCCCATTGTATGGGATCTGATCTGGGGCCTCGGTGCACATGCTT
TACATGTGTTTAGTCGAGGTTAAAAAAACGTCTAGGCCCCCCGAACCACGGGGACGTGGTTTTCCTTTGA
AAAACACGATGATAATATGGCCACACATATGGTGAGCAAGGGCGAGGAGCTGTTCACCGGGGTGGTGCCC
ATCCTGGTCGAGCTGGACGGCGACGTAAACGGCCACAAGTTCAGCGTGTCCGGCGAGGGCGAGGGCGATG
CCACCTACGGCAAGCTGACCCTGAAGTTCATCTGCACCACCGGCAAGCTGCCCGTGCCCTGGCCCACCCT
CGTGACCACCCTGACCTACGGCGTGCAGTGCTTCAGCCGCTACCCCGACCACATGAAGCAGCACGACTTC
TTCAAGTCCGCCATGCCCGAAGGCTACGTCCAGGAGCGCACCATCTTCTTCAAGGACGACGGCAACTACA
AGACCCGCGCCGAGGTGAAGTTCGAGGGCGACACCCTGGTGAACCGCATCGAGCTGAAGGGCATCGACTT
CAAGGAGGACGGCAACATCCTGGGGCACAAGCTGGAGTACAACTACAACAGCCACAACGTCTATATCATG
GCCGACAAGCAGAAGAACGGCATCAAGGTGAACTTCAAGATCCGCCACAACATCGAGGACGGCAGCGTGC
AGCTCGCCGACCACTACCAGCAGAACACCCCCATCGGCGACGGCCCCGTGCTGCTGCCCGACAACCACTA
CCTGAGCACCCAGTCCGCCCTGAGCAAAGACCCCAACGAGAAGCGCGATCACATGGTCCTGCTGGAGTTC
GTGACCGCCGCCGGGATCACTCTCGGCATGGACGAGCTGTACAAGTAAATCGATAGATCCTAATCAACCT
CTGGATTACAAAATTTGTGAAAGATTGACTGGTATTCTTAACTATGTTGCTCCTTTTACGCTATGTGGAT
ACGCTGCTTTAATGCCTTTGTATCATGCTATTGCTTCCCGTATGGCTTTCATTTTCTCCTCCTTGTATAA
ATCCTGGTTGCTGTCTCTTTATGAGGAGTTGTGGCCCGTTGTCAGGCAACGTGGCGTGGTGTGCACTGTG
TTTGCTGACGCAACCCCCACTGGTTGGGGCATTGCCACCACCTGTCAGCTCCTTTCCGGGACTTTCGCTT
TCCCCCTCCCTATTGCCACGGCGGAACTCATCGCCGCCTGCCTTGCCCGCTGCTGGACAGGGGCTCGGCT
GTTGGGCACTGACAATTCCGTGGTGTTGTCGGGGAAATCATCGTCCTTTCCTTGGCTGCTCGCCTGTGTT
GCCACCTGGATTCTGCGCGGGACGTCCTTCTGCTACGTCCCTTCGGCCCTCAATCCAGCGGACCTTCCTT
CCCGCGGCCTGCTGCCGGCTCTGCGGCCTCTTCCGCGTCTTCGCCTTCGCCCTCAGACGAGTCGGATCTC
CCTTTGGGCCGCCTCCCCGCCTGAGATCCTTTAAGACCAATGACTTACAAGGCAGCTGTAGATCTTAGCC
ACTTTTTAAAAGAAAAGGGGGGACTGGAAGGGCTAATTCACTCCCAACGAAGACAAGATCTGCTTTTTGC
TTGTACTGGGTCTCTCTGGTTAGACCAGATCTGAGCCTGGGAGCTCTCTGGCTAACTAGGGAACCCACTG
CTTAAGCCTCAATAAAGCTTGCCTTGAGTGCTTCAAGTAGTGTGTGCCCGTCTGTTGTGTGACTCTGGTA
ACTAGAGATCCCTCAGACCCTTTTAGTCAGTGTGGAAAATCTCTAGCAGTAGTAGTTCATGTCATCTTAT
TATTCAGTATTTATAACTTGCAAAGAAATGAATATCAGAGAGTGAGAGGCCCGGGTTAATTAAGGAAAGG
GCTAGATCATTCTTGAAGACGAAAGGGCCTCGTGATACGCCTATTTTTATAGGTTAATGTCATGATAATA
ATGGTTTCTTAGACGTCAGGTGGCACTTTTCGGGGAAATGTGCGCGGAACCCCTATTTGTTTATTTTTCT
AAATACATTCAAATATGTATCCGCTCATGAGACAATAACCCTGATAAATGCTTCAATAATATTGAAAAAG
GAAGAGTATGAGTATTCAACATTTCCGTGTCGCCCTTATTCCCTTTTTTGCGGCATTTTGCCTTCCTGTT
TTTGCTCACCCAGAAACGCTGGTGAAAGTAAAAGATGCTGAAGATCAGTTGGGTGCACGAGTGGGTTACA
TCGAACTGGATCTCAACAGCGGTAAGATCCTTGAGAGTTTTCGCCCCGAAGAACGTTTTCCAATGATGAG
CACTTTTAAAGTTCTGCTATGTGGCGCGGTATTATCCCGTGTTGACGCCGGGCAAGAGCAACTCGGTCGC
CGCATACACTATTCTCAGAATGACTTGGTTGAGTACTCACCAGTCACAGAAAAGCATCTTACGGATGGCA
TGACAGTAAGAGAATTATGCAGTGCTGCCATAACCATGAGTGATAACACTGCGGCCAACTTACTTCTGAC
AACGATCGGAGGACCGAAGGAGCTAACCGCTTTTTTGCACAACATGGGGGATCATGTAACTCGCCTTGAT
CGTTGGGAACCGGAGCTGAATGAAGCCATACCAAACGACGAGCGTGACACCACGATGCCTGTAGCAATGG
CAACAACGTTGCGCAAACTATTAACTGGCGAACTACTTACTCTAGCTTCCCGGCAACAATTAATAGACTG
GATGGAGGCGGATAAAGTTGCAGGACCACTTCTGCGCTCGGCCCTTCCGGCTGGCTGGTTTATTGCTGAT
AAATCTGGAGCCGGTGAGCGTGGGTCTCGCGGTATCATTGCAGCACTGGGGCCAGATGGTAAGCCCTCCC
GTATCGTAGTTATCTACACGACGGGGAGTCAGGCAACTATGGATGAACGAAATAGACAGATCGCTGAGAT
AGGTGCCTCACTGATTAAGCATTGGTAACTGTCAGACCAAGTTTACTCATATATACTTTAGATTGATTTA
AAACTTCATTTTTAATTTAAAAGGATCTAGGTGAAGATCCTTTTTGATAATCTCATGACCAAAATCCCTT
AACGTGAGTTTTCGTTCCACTGAGCGTCAGACCCCGTAGAAAAGATCAAAGGATCTTCTTGAGATCCTTT
TTTTCTGCGCGTAATCTGCTGCTTGCAAACAAAAAAACCACCGCTACCAGCGGTGGTTTGTTTGCCGGAT
CAAGAGCTACCAACTCTTTTTCCGAAGGTAACTGGCTTCAGCAGAGCGCAGATACCAAATACTGTTCTTC
TAGTGTAGCCGTAGTTAGGCCACCACTTCAAGAACTCTGTAGCACCGCCTACATACCTCGCTCTGCTAAT
CCTGTTACCAGTGGCTGCTGCCAGTGGCGATAAGTCGTGTCTTACCGGGTTGGACTCAAGACGATAGTTA
CCGGATAAGGCGCAGCGGTCGGGCTGAACGGGGGGTTCGTGCACACAGCCCAGCTTGGAGCGAACGACCT
ACACCGAACTGAGATACCTACAGCGTGAGCTATGAGAAAGCGCCACGCTTCCCGAAGGGAGAAAGGCGGA
CAGGTATCCGGTAAGCGGCAGGGTCGGAACAGGAGAGCGCACGAGGGAGCTTCCAGGGGGAAACGCCTGG
TATCTTTATAGTCCTGTCGGGTTTCGCCACCTCTGACTTGAGCGTCGATTTTTGTGATGCTCGTCAGGGG
GGCGGAGCCTATGGAAAAACGCCAGCAACGCGGCCTTTTTACGGTTCCTGGCCTTTTGCTGGCCTTTTGC
TCACATGTTCTTTCCTGCGTTATCCCCTGATTCTGTGGATAACCGTATTACCGCCTTTGAGTGAGCTGAT
ACCGCTCGCCGCAGCCGAACGACCGAGCGCAGCGAGTCAGTGAGCGAGGAAGCGGAAGAGCGCCCAATAC
GCAAACCGCCTCTCCCCGCGCGTTGGCCGATTCATTAATGCAGCAAGCTCATGGCTGACTAATTTTTTTT
ATTTATGCAGAGGCCGAGGCCGCCTCGGCCTCTGAGCTATTCCAGAAGTAGTGAGGAGGCTTTTTTGGAG
GCCTAGGCTTTTGCAAAAAGCTCCCCGTGGCACGACAGGTTTCCCGACTGGAAAGCGGGCAGTGAGCGCA
ACGCAATTAATGTGAGTTAGCTCACTCATTAGGCACCCCAGGCTTTACACTTTATGCTTCCGGCTCGTAT
GTTGTGTGGAATTGTGAGCGGATAACAATTTCACACAGGAAACAGCTATGACATGATTACGAATTTCACA
AATAAAGCATTTTTTTCACTGCATTCTAGTTGTGGTTTGTCCAAACTCATCAATGTATCTTATCATGTCT
GGATCAACTGGATAACTCAAGCTAACCAAAATCATCCCAAACTTCCCACCCCATACCCTATTACCACTGC
CAATTACCTGTGGTTTCATTTACTCTAAACCTGTGATTCCTCTGAATTATTTTCATTTTAAAGAAATTGT
ATTTGTTAAATATGTACTACAAACTTAGTAGTTGGAAGGGCTAATTCACTCCCAAAGAAGACAAGATATC
CTTGATCTGTGGATCTACCACACACAAGGCTACTTCCCTGATTAGCAGAACTACACACCAGGGCCAGGGG
TCAGATATCCACTGACCTTTGGATGGTGCTACAAGCTAGTACCAGTTGAGCCAGATAAGGTAGAAGAGGC
CAATAAAGGAGAGAACACCAGCTTGTTACACCCTGTGAGCCTGCATGGGATGGATGACCCGGAGAGAGAA
GTGTTAGAGTGGAGGTTTGACAGCCGCCTAGCATTTCATCACGTGGCCCGAGAGCTGCATCCGGAGTACT
TCAAGAACTGCTGATATCGAGCTTGCTACAAGGGACTTTCCGCTGGGGACTTTCCAGGGAGGCGTGGCCT
GGGCGGGACTGGGGAGTGGCGAGCCCTCAGATCCTGCATATAAGCAGCTGCTTTTTGCCTGTACTGGGTC
TCTCTGGTTAGACCAGATCTGAGCCTGGGAGCTCTCTGGCTAACTAGGGAACCCACTGCTTAAGCCTCAA
TAAAGCTTGCCTTGAGTGCTTCAAGTAGTGTGTGCCCGTCTGTTGTGTGACTCTGGTAACTAGAGATCCC
TCAGACCCTTTTAGTCAGTGTGGAAAATCTCTAGCAGTGGCGCCCGAACAGGGACTTGAAAGCGAAAGGG
AAACCAGAGGAGCTCTCTCGACGCAGGACTCGGCTTGCTGAAGCGCGCACGGCAAGAGGCGAGGGGCGGC
GACTGGTGAGTACGCCAAAAATTTTGACTAGCGGAGGCTAGAAGGAGAGAGATGGGTGCGAGAGCGTCAG
TATTAAGCGGGGGAGAATTAGATCGCGATGGGAAAAAATTCGGTTAAGGCCAGGGGGAAAGAAAAAATAT
AAATTAAAACATATAGTATGGGCAAGCAGGGAGCTAGAACGATTCGCAGTTAATCCTGGCCTGTTAGAAA
CATCAGAAGGCTGTAGACAAATACTGGGACAGCTACAACCATCCCTTCAGACAGGATCAGAAGAACTTAG
ATCATTATATAATACAGTAGCAACCCTCTATTGTGTGCATCAAAGGATAGAGATAAAAGACACCAAGGAA
GCTTTAGACAAGATAGAGGAAGAGCAAAACAAAAGTAAGACCACCGCACAGCAAGCGGCCGGCCGCTGAT
CTTCAGACCTGGAGGAGGAGATATGAGGGACAATTGGAGAAGTGAATTATATAAATATAAAGTAGTAAAA
ATTGAACCATTAGGAGTAGCACCCACCAAGGCAAAGAGAAGAGTGGTGCAGAGAGAAAAAAGAGCAGTGG
GAATAGGAGCTTTGTTCCTTGGGTTCTTGGGAGCAGCAGGAAGCACTATGGGCGCAGCGTCAATGACGCT
GACGGTACAGGCCAGACAATTATTGTCTGGTATAGTGCAGCAGCAGAACAATTTGCTGAGGGCTATTGAG
GCGCAACAGCATCTGTTGCAACTCACAGTCTGGGGCATCAAGCAGCTCCAGGCAAGAATCCTGGCTGTGG
AAAGATACCTAAAGGATCAACAGCTCCTGGGGATTTGGGGTTGCTCTGGAAAACTCATTTGCACCACTGC
TGTGCCTTGGAATGCTAGTTGGAGTAATAAATCTCTGGAACAGATTTGGAATCACACGACCTGGATGGAG
TGGGACAGAGAAATTAACAATTACACAAGCTTAATACACTCCTTAATTGAAGAATCGCAAAACCAGCAAG
AAAAGAATGAACAAGAATTATTGGAATTAGATAAATGGGCAAGTTTGTGGAATTGGTTTAACATAACAAA
TTGGCTGTGGTATATAAAATTATTCATAATGATAGTAGGAGGCTTGGTAGGTTTAAGAATAGTTTTTGCT
GTACTTTCTATAGTGAATAGAGTTAGGCAGGGATATTCACCATTATCGTTTCAGACCCACCTCCCAACCC
CGAGGGGACCCGACAGGCCCGAAGGAATAGAAGAAGAAGGTGGAGAGAGAGACAG
