>Addgene plasmid #116261 | pHAGE-EGFR-H47Y | depositor partial sequence | sequence record 219135 | insert
ATGCGACCCTCCGGGACGGCCGGGGCAGCGCTCCTGGCGCTGCTGGCTGCGCTCTGCCCGGCGAGTCGGG
CTCTGGAGGAAAAGAAAGTTTGCCAAGGCACGAGTAACAAGCTCACGCAGTTGGGCACTTTTGAAGATTA
TTTTCTCAGCCTCCAGAGGATGTTCAATAACTGTGAGGTGGTCCTTGGGAATTTGGAAATTACCTATGTG
CAGAGGAATTATGATCTTTCCTTCTTAAAGACCATCCAGGAGGTGGCTGGTTATGTCCTCATTGCCCTCA
ACACAGTGGAGCGAATTCCTTTGGAAAACCTGCAGATCATCAGAGGAAATATGTACTACGAAAATTCCTA
TGCCTTAGCAGTCTTATCTAACTATGATGCAAATAAAACCGGACTGAAGGAGCTGCCCATGAGAAATTTA
CAGGAAATCCTGCATGGCGCCGTGCGGTTCAGCAACAACCCTGCCCTGTGCAACGTGGAGAGCATCCAGT
GGCGGGACATAGTCAGCAGTGACTTTCTCAGCAACATGTCGATGGACTTCCAGAACCACCTGGGCAGCTG
CCAAAAGTGTGATCCAAGCTGTCCCAATGGGAGCTGCTGGGGTGCAGGAGAGGAGAACTGCCAGAAACTG
ACCAAAATCATCTGTGCCCAGCAGTGCTCCGGGCGCTGCCGTGGCAAGTCCCCCAGTGACTGCTGCCACA
ACCAGTGTGCTGCAGGCTGCACAGGCCCCCGGGAGAGCGACTGCCTGGTCTGCCGCAAATTCCGAGACGA
AGCCACGTGCAAGGACACCTGCCCCCCACTCATGCTCTACAACCCCACCACGTACCAGATGGATGTGAAC
CCCGAGGGCAAATACAGCTTTGGTGCCACCTGCGTGAAGAAGTGTCCCCGTAATTATGTGGTGACAGATC
ACGGCTCGTGCGTCCGAGCCTGTGGGGCCGACAGCTATGAGATGGAGGAAGACGGCGTCCGCAAGTGTAA
GAAGTGCGAAGGGCCTTGCCGCAAAGTGTGTAACGGAATAGGTATTGGTGAATTTAAAGACTCACTCTCC
ATAAATGCTACGAATATTAAACACTTCAAAAACTGCACCTCCATCAGTGGCGATCTCCACATCCTGCCGG
TGGCATTTAGGGGTGACTCCTTCACACATACTCCTCCTCTGGATCCACAGGAACTGGATATTCTGAAAAC
CGTAAAGGAAATCACAGGGTTTTTGCTGATTCAGGCTTGGCCTGAAAACAGGACGGACCTCCATGCCTTT
GAGAACCTAGAAATCATACGCGGCAGGACCAAGCAACATGGTCAGTTTTCTCTTGCAGTCGTCAGCCTGA
ACATAACATCCTTGGGATTACGCTCCCTCAAGGAGATAAGTGATGGAGATGTGATAATTTCAGGAAACAA
AAATTTGTGCTATGCAAATACAATAAACTGGAAAAAACTGTTTGGGACCTCCGGTCAGAAAACCAAAATT
ATAAGCAACAGAGGTGAAAACAGCTGCAAGGCCACAGGCCAGGTCTGCCATGCCTTGTGCTCCCCCGAGG
GCTGCTGGGGCCCGGAGCCCAGGGACTGCGTCTCTTGCCGGAATGTCAGCCGAGGCAGGGAATGCGTGGA
CAAGTGCAACCTTCTGGAGGGTGAGCCAAGGGAGTTTGTGGAGAACTCTGAGTGCATACAGTGCCACCCA
GAGTGCCTGCCTCAGGCCATGAACATCACCTGCACAGGACGGGGACCAGACAACTGTATCCAGTGTGCCC
ACTACATTGACGGCCCCCACTGCGTCAAGACCTGCCCGGCAGGAGTCATGGGAGAAAACAACACCCTGGT
CTGGAAGTACGCAGACGCCGGCCATGTGTGCCACCTGTGCCATCCAAACTGCACCTACGGATGCACTGGG
CCAGGTCTTGAAGGCTGTCCAACGAATGGGCCTAAGATCCCGTCCATCGCCACTGGGATGGTGGGGGCCC
TCCTCTTGCTGCTGGTGGTGGCCCTGGGGATCGGCCTCTTCATGCGAAGGCGCCACATCGTTCGGAAGCG
CACGCTGCGGAGGCTGCTGCAGGAGAGGGAGCTTGTGGAGCCTCTTACACCCAGT
[981 nt withheld, positions 2086-3066]
TTCTTCAGCAGCCCCTCCACGTCACGGACTCCCCTCCTGAGCTCTCTGAGTGCAACCAGCAACAATTCCA
CCGTGGCTTGCATTGATAGAAATGGGCTGCAAAGCTGTCCCATCAAGGAAGACAGCTTCTTGCAGCGATA
CAGCTCAGACCCCACAGGCGCCTTGACTGAGGACAGCATAGACGACACCTTCCTCCCAGTGCCTGAATAC
ATAAACCAGTCCGTTCCCAAAAGGCCCGCTGGCTCTGTGCAGAATCCTGTCTATCACAATCAGCCTCTGA
ACCCCGCGCCCAGCAGAGACCCACACTACCAGGACCCCCACAGCACTGCAGTGGGCAACCCCGAGTATCT
CAACACTGTCCAGCCCACCTGTGTCAACAGCACATTCGACAGCCCTGCCCACTGGGCCCAGAAAGGCAGC
CACCAAATTAGCCTGGACAACCCTGACTACCAGCAGGACTTCTTTCCCAAGGAAGCCAAGCCAAATGGCA
TCTTTAAGGGCTCCACAGCTGAAAATGCAGAATACCTAAGGGTCGCGCCACAAAGCAGTGAATTTATTGG
AGCATGA
